Addgene plasmid #80223: non-targeting control gRNA (BRDN0001149512)
Purpose: 3rd generation lentiviral gRNA plasmid, non-targeting control gRNA
Depositing lab: John Doench & David Root. Depositing organization: Broad Institute. Publication: Optimized sgRNA design to maximize activity and minimize off-target effects of CRISPR-Cas9. Doench JG, Fusi N, Sullender M, Hegde M, Vaimberg EW, Donovan KF, Smith I, Tothova Z, Wilen C, Orchard R, Virgin HW, Listgarten J, Root DE. Nat Biotechnol. 2016 Jan 18. doi: 10.1038/nbt.3437. PubMed 26780180.
Backbone
  Vector backbone: lentiGuide-Puro
  Backbone manufacturer: Zhang Lab (Addgene plasmid # 52963)
  Vector type: Mammalian Expression, Lentiviral, CRISPR
  Selectable markers: Puromycin
Growth in bacteria
  Bacterial resistance: Ampicillin, 100 μg/mL
  Growth temperature: 37°C
  Growth strain: DH5alpha
  Copy number: High Copy
Gene/Insert
  Gene/Insert name: Non-targeting control gRNA
  gRNA/shRNA sequence: CTGCCCCAGGCGTAATCCTC
  Species: H. sapiens (human)
  Promoter: hU6
  Cloning method: Unknown
  Sequencing primers: 5′ U6-F; 3′ pS2-R
Terms and licenses: Academic/Nonprofit Terms; Industry Terms: Not Available to Industry
How to cite: non-targeting control gRNA (BRDN0001149512) was a gift from John Doench & David Root (Addgene plasmid # 80223 ; http://n2t.net/addgene:80223 ; RRID:Addgene_80223)
