[The description below was written by a language model from this plasmid's Addgene catalogue record and pLannotate feature annotations shown in this document.]
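Description:
Non-targeting control gRNA (BRDN0001149512) is a third-generation lentiviral guide RNA plasmid built on the lentiGuide-Puro backbone, about 8.3 kb in size. It is propagated in E. coli from a high-copy ColE1/pUC-type origin under ampicillin selection (AmpR with its bla promoter). The backbone also retains an f1 origin, an SV40 origin and poly(A) signal, and remnants of lac and T7/T3 promoter sequences that play no role in the payload.

The transfer cassette begins with an RSV promoter fused to a truncated HIV-1 5' LTR, which makes genomic RNA production in packaging cells Tat-independent. This is followed by the Ψ packaging signal with a partial gag fragment and the Rev response element for Rev-dependent nuclear export. It ends in a self-inactivating ΔU3 3' LTR, so the integrated provirus lacks LTR promoter activity.

Within this frame, a human U6 RNA polymerase III promoter drives a 20-nt spacer joined to the Streptococcus pyogenes Cas9 gRNA scaffold. The spacer is recorded as a non-targeting control, with human listed as the species. A cPPT/CTS element, which aids nuclear import of the viral genome, lies downstream. It is followed by the EF-1α core promoter with intron A driving puromycin N-acetyltransferase for selection of transduced mammalian cells, and a WPRE to enhance transcript expression.

No Cas9 feature is annotated, so the nuclease must be supplied separately, for example from a Cas9-expressing cell line. The construct serves as a negative control alongside gene-targeting guides in CRISPR-Cas9 knockout experiments. It allows effects of transduction, puromycin selection and guide expression to be distinguished from those of editing a specific locus.
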