Features (pLannotate 1.2.2; 29 found; start..end, strand, type, name):
     14..80      +  CDS            small t antigen (fragment): SV40 (simian virus 40) small t antigen
    106..317     +  promoter       EF-1α core promoter: core promoter for human elongation factor EF-1α
    318..1256    +  intron         EF-1α intron A: intron upstream of the start codon of human EF-1α
   1278..1877    +  CDS            PuroR (fragment): puromycin N-acetyltransferase; pac from Streptomyces; confers resistance to puromycin
   1893..2481    +  misc_feature   WPRE: woodchuck hepatitis virus posttranscriptional regulatory element
   2532..2551    +  misc_feature   cPPT/CTS (fragment): central polypurine tract and central termination sequence of HIV-1
   2553..2786    +  LTR            3' LTR (ΔU3): self-inactivating 3' long terminal repeat (LTR) from HIV-1
   2864..2985    +  polyA_signal   SV40 poly(A) signal: SV40 polyadenylation signal
   3025..3160    +  rep_origin     SV40 ori: SV40 origin of replication
   3181..3199    -  promoter       T7 promoter: promoter for bacteriophage T7 RNA polymerase
   3207..3362    +  CDS            lacZα (fragment): LacZα fragment of β-galactosidase; lacZ fragment
   3367..3795    +  rep_origin     f1 ori (sequence partly withheld): f1 bacteriophage origin of replication; arrow indicates direction of (+) strand synthesis
   3848..3952    +  promoter       AmpR promoter: bla
   3953..4813    +  CDS            AmpR: β-lactamase; bla; confers resistance to ampicillin, carbenicillin, and related antibiotics
   4984..5572    +  rep_origin     ori: high-copy-number ColE1/pMB1/pBR322/pUC origin of replication
   5755..5847    +  CDS            lacI (fragment): lac repressor; lacI; The lac repressor binds to the lac operator to inhibit transcription in E. coli. This inhibition can be relieved by adding lactose or isopropyl-β-D-thiogalactopyranoside (IPTG).
   5860..5881    +  protein_bind   CAP binding site: CAP binding activates transcription in the presence of cAMP. E. coli catabolite activator protein
   5896..5926    +  promoter       lac promoter: promoter for the E. coli lac operon
   5934..5950    +  protein_bind   lac operator: The lac repressor binds to the lac operator to inhibit transcription in E. coli. This inhibition can be relieved by adding lactose or isopropyl-β-D-thiogalactopyranoside (IPTG). lac repressor encoded by lacI
   5995..6013    +  promoter       T3 promoter: promoter for bacteriophage T3 RNA polymerase
   6041..6267    +  promoter       RSV promoter: Rous sarcoma virus enhancer/promoter
   6268..6448    +  LTR            5' LTR (truncated): truncated 5' long terminal repeat (LTR) from HIV-1
   6495..6620    +  misc_feature   HIV-1 Ψ: packaging signal of human immunodeficiency virus type 1
   6604..6967    +  CDS            HIV-1 gag (fragment): gag protein from human immunodeficiency virus 1; gag
   7113..7346    +  misc_feature   RRE: The Rev response element (RRE) of HIV-1 allows for Rev-dependent mRNA export from the nucleus to the cytoplasm.
   7723..7749    +  CDS            Rev (fragment): human immunodeficiency virus 1 (HIV-1) Rev protein; rev; enhances nuclear export of unspliced and incompletely spliced viral mRNAs
   7753..7993    +  promoter       U6 promoter: RNA polymerase III promoter for human U6 snRNA
   8023..8098    +  misc_RNA       gRNA scaffold: guide RNA scaffold for the Streptococcus pyogenes CRISPR/Cas9 system
   8154..8271    +  misc_feature   cPPT/CTS: central polypurine tract and central termination sequence of HIV-1
>Addgene plasmid #80223 | non-targeting control gRNA (BRDN0001149512) | depositor full sequence | sequence record 150924 | Full Sequence
CCCGGGTGCAAAGATGGATAAAGTTTTAAACAGAGAGGAATCTTTGCAGCTAATGGACCTTCTAGGTCTT
GAAAGGAGTGGGAATTGGCTCCGGTGCCCGTCAGTGGGCAGAGCGCACATCGCCCACAGTCCCCGAGAAG
TTGGGGGGAGGGGTCGGCAATTGATCCGGTGCCTAGAGAAGGTGGCGCGGGGTAAACTGGGAAAGTGATG
TCGTGTACTGGCTCCGCCTTTTTCCCGAGGGTGGGGGAGAACCGTATATAAGTGCAGTAGTCGCCGTGAA
CGTTCTTTTTCGCAACGGGTTTGCCGCCAGAACACAGGTAAGTGCCGTGTGTGGTTCCCGCGGGCCTGGC
CTCTTTACGGGTTATGGCCCTTGCGTGCCTTGAATTACTTCCACCTGGCTGCAGTACGTGATTCTTGATC
CCGAGCTTCGGGTTGGAAGTGGGTGGGAGAGTTCGAGGCCTTGCGCTTAAGGAGCCCCTTCGCCTCGTGC
TTGAGTTGAGGCCTGGCCTGGGCGCTGGGGCCGCCGCGTGCGAATCTGGTGGCACCTTCGCGCCTGTCTC
GCTGCTTTCGATAAGTCTCTAGCCATTTAAAATTTTTGATGACCTGCTGCGACGCTTTTTTTCTGGCAAG
ATAGTCTTGTAAATGCGGGCCAAGATCTGCACACTGGTATTTCGGTTTTTGGGGCCGCGGGCGGCGACGG
GGCCCGTGCGTCCCAGCGCACATGTTCGGCGAGGCGGGGCCTGCGAGCGCGGCCACCGAGAATCGGACGG
GGGTAGTCTCAAGCTGGCCGGCCTGCTCTGGTGCCTGGCCTCGCGCCGCCGTGTATCGCCCCGCCCTGGG
CGGCAAGGCTGGCCCGGTCGGCACCAGTTGCGTGAGCGGAAAGATGGCCGCTTCCCGGCCCTGCTGCAGG
GAGCTCAAAATGGAGGACGCGGCGCTCGGGAGAGCGGGCGGGTGAGTCACCCACACAAAGGAAAAGGGCC
TTTCCGTCCTCAGCCGTCGCTTCATGTGACTCCACGGAGTACCGGGCGCCGTCCAGGCACCTCGATTAGT
TCTCGAGCTTTTGGAGTACGTCGTCTTTAGGTTGGGGGGAGGGGTTTTATGCGATGGAGTTTCCCCACAC
TGAGTGGGTGGAGACTGAAGTTAGGCCAGCTTGGCACTTGATGTAATTCTCCTTGGAATTTGCCCTTTTT
GAGTTTGGATCTTGGTTCATTCTCAAGCCTCAGACAGTGGTTCAAAGTTTTTTTCTTCCATTTCAGGTGT
CGTGACGTACGGCCACCATGACCGAGTACAAGCCCACGGTGCGCCTCGCCACCCGCGACGACGTCCCCAG
GGCCGTACGCACCCTCGCCGCCGCGTTCGCCGACTACCCCGCCACGCGCCACACCGTCGATCCGGACCGC
CACATCGAGCGGGTCACCGAGCTGCAAGAACTCTTCCTCACGCGCGTCGGGCTCGACATCGGCAAGGTGT
GGGTCGCGGACGACGGCGCCGCCGTGGCGGTCTGGACCACGCCGGAGAGCGTCGAAGCGGGGGCGGTGTT
CGCCGAGATCGGCCCGCGCATGGCCGAGTTGAGCGGTTCCCGGCTGGCCGCGCAGCAACAGATGGAAGGC
CTCCTGGCGCCGCACCGGCCCAAGGAGCCCGCGTGGTTCCTGGCCACCGTCGGAGTCTCGCCCGACCACC
AGGGCAAGGGTCTGGGCAGCGCCGTCGTGCTCCCCGGAGTGGAGGCGGCCGAGCGCGCCGGGGTGCCCGC
CTTCCTGGAGACCTCCGCGCCCCGCAACCTCCCCTTCTACGAGCGGCTCGGCTTCACCGTCACCGCCGAC
GTCGAGGTGCCCGAAGGACCGCGCACCTGGTGCATGACCCGCAAGCCCGGTGCCTGAACGCGTTAAGTCG
ACAATCAACCTCTGGATTACAAAATTTGTGAAAGATTGACTGGTATTCTTAACTATGTTGCTCCTTTTAC
GCTATGTGGATACGCTGCTTTAATGCCTTTGTATCATGCTATTGCTTCCCGTATGGCTTTCATTTTCTCC
TCCTTGTATAAATCCTGGTTGCTGTCTCTTTATGAGGAGTTGTGGCCCGTTGTCAGGCAACGTGGCGTGG
TGTGCACTGTGTTTGCTGACGCAACCCCCACTGGTTGGGGCATTGCCACCACCTGTCAGCTCCTTTCCGG
GACTTTCGCTTTCCCCCTCCCTATTGCCACGGCGGAACTCATCGCCGCCTGCCTTGCCCGCTGCTGGACA
GGGGCTCGGCTGTTGGGCACTGACAATTCCGTGGTGTTGTCGGGGAAATCATCGTCCTTTCCTTGGCTGC
TCGCCTGTGTTGCCACCTGGATTCTGCGCGGGACGTCCTTCTGCTACGTCCCTTCGGCCCTCAATCCAGC
GGACCTTCCTTCCCGCGGCCTGCTGCCGGCTCTGCGGCCTCTTCCGCGTCTTCGCCTTCGCCCTCAGACG
AGTCGGATCTCCCTTTGGGCCGCCTCCCCGCGTCGACTTTAAGACCAATGACTTACAAGGCAGCTGTAGA
TCTTAGCCACTTTTTAAAAGAAAAGGGGGGACTGGAAGGGCTAATTCACTCCCAACGAAGACAAGATCTG
CTTTTTGCTTGTACTGGGTCTCTCTGGTTAGACCAGATCTGAGCCTGGGAGCTCTCTGGCTAACTAGGGA
ACCCACTGCTTAAGCCTCAATAAAGCTTGCCTTGAGTGCTTCAAGTAGTGTGTGCCCGTCTGTTGTGTGA
CTCTGGTAACTAGAGATCCCTCAGACCCTTTTAGTCAGTGTGGAAAATCTCTAGCAGTACGTATAGTAGT
TCATGTCATCTTATTATTCAGTATTTATAACTTGCAAAGAAATGAATATCAGAGAGTGAGAGGAACTTGT
TTATTGCAGCTTATAATGGTTACAAATAAAGCAATAGCATCACAAATTTCACAAATAAAGCATTTTTTTC
ACTGCATTCTAGTTGTGGTTTGTCCAAACTCATCAATGTATCTTATCATGTCTGGCTCTAGCTATCCCGC
CCCTAACTCCGCCCATCCCGCCCCTAACTCCGCCCAGTTCCGCCCATTCTCCGCCCCATGGCTGACTAAT
TTTTTTTATTTATGCAGAGGCCGAGGCCGCCTCGGCCTCTGAGCTATTCCAGAAGTAGTGAGGAGGCTTT
TTTGGAGGCCTAGGGACGTACCCAATTCGCCCTATAGTGAGTCGTATTACGCGCGCTCACTGGCCGTCGT
TTTACAACGTCGTGACTGGGAAAACCCTGGCGTTACCCAACTTAATCGCCTTGCAGCACATCCCCCTTTC
GCCAGCTGGCGTAATAGCGAAGAGGCCCGCACCGATCGCCCTTCCCAACAGTTGCGCAGCCTGAATGGCG
AATGGG
[124 nt withheld, positions 3367-3490]
C
[91 nt withheld, positions 3492-3582]
A
[49 nt withheld, positions 3584-3632]
CCTTTGACGTTGGAGTCCACGTTCTTT
[37 nt withheld, positions 3660-3696]
ACCCTATCTCGGTCTATTCTTTTGATTTATAAGGGATTTTGCCGATTTCGGCCTATTGGTTAAAAAATGA
GCTGATTTAACAAAAATTTAACGCGAATTTTAACAAAATATTAACGCTTACAATTTAGGTGGCACTTTTC
GGGGAAATGTGCGCGGAACCCCTATTTGTTTATTTTTCTAAATACATTCAAATATGTATCCGCTCATGAG
ACAATAACCCTGATAAATGCTTCAATAATATTGAAAAAGGAAGAGTATGAGTATTCAACATTTCCGTGTC
GCCCTTATTCCCTTTTTTGCGGCATTTTGCCTTCCTGTTTTTGCTCACCCAGAAACGCTGGTGAAAGTAA
AAGATGCTGAAGATCAGTTGGGTGCACGAGTGGGTTACATCGAACTGGATCTCAACAGCGGTAAGATCCT
TGAGAGTTTTCGCCCCGAAGAACGTTTTCCAATGATGAGCACTTTTAAAGTTCTGCTATGTGGCGCGGTA
TTATCCCGTATTGACGCCGGGCAAGAGCAACTCGGTCGCCGCATACACTATTCTCAGAATGACTTGGTTG
AGTACTCACCAGTCACAGAAAAGCATCTTACGGATGGCATGACAGTAAGAGAATTATGCAGTGCTGCCAT
AACCATGAGTGATAACACTGCGGCCAACTTACTTCTGACAACGATCGGAGGACCGAAGGAGCTAACCGCT
TTTTTGCACAACATGGGGGATCATGTAACTCGCCTTGATCGTTGGGAACCGGAGCTGAATGAAGCCATAC
CAAACGACGAGCGTGACACCACGATGCCTGTAGCAATGGCAACAACGTTGCGCAAACTATTAACTGGCGA
ACTACTTACTCTAGCTTCCCGGCAACAATTAATAGACTGGATGGAGGCGGATAAAGTTGCAGGACCACTT
CTGCGCTCGGCCCTTCCGGCTGGCTGGTTTATTGCTGATAAATCTGGAGCCGGTGAGCGTGGGTCTCGCG
GTATCATTGCAGCACTGGGGCCAGATGGTAAGCCCTCCCGTATCGTAGTTATCTACACGACGGGGAGTCA
GGCAACTATGGATGAACGAAATAGACAGATCGCTGAGATAGGTGCCTCACTGATTAAGCATTGGTAACTG
TCAGACCAAGTTTACTCATATATACTTTAGATTGATTTAAAACTTCATTTTTAATTTAAAAGGATCTAGG
TGAAGATCCTTTTTGATAATCTCATGACCAAAATCCCTTAACGTGAGTTTTCGTTCCACTGAGCGTCAGA
CCCCGTAGAAAAGATCAAAGGATCTTCTTGAGATCCTTTTTTTCTGCGCGTAATCTGCTGCTTGCAAACA
AAAAAACCACCGCTACCAGCGGTGGTTTGTTTGCCGGATCAAGAGCTACCAACTCTTTTTCCGAAGGTAA
CTGGCTTCAGCAGAGCGCAGATACCAAATACTGTTCTTCTAGTGTAGCCGTAGTTAGGCCACCACTTCAA
GAACTCTGTAGCACCGCCTACATACCTCGCTCTGCTAATCCTGTTACCAGTGGCTGCTGCCAGTGGCGAT
AAGTCGTGTCTTACCGGGTTGGACTCAAGACGATAGTTACCGGATAAGGCGCAGCGGTCGGGCTGAACGG
GGGGTTCGTGCACACAGCCCAGCTTGGAGCGAACGACCTACACCGAACTGAGATACCTACAGCGTGAGCT
ATGAGAAAGCGCCACGCTTCCCGAAGGGAGAAAGGCGGACAGGTATCCGGTAAGCGGCAGGGTCGGAACA
GGAGAGCGCACGAGGGAGCTTCCAGGGGGAAACGCCTGGTATCTTTATAGTCCTGTCGGGTTTCGCCACC
TCTGACTTGAGCGTCGATTTTTGTGATGCTCGTCAGGGGGGCGGAGCCTATGGAAAAACGCCAGCAACGC
GGCCTTTTTACGGTTCCTGGCCTTTTGCTGGCCTTTTGCTCACATGTTCTTTCCTGCGTTATCCCCTGAT
TCTGTGGATAACCGTATTACCGCCTTTGAGTGAGCTGATACCGCTCGCCGCAGCCGAACGACCGAGCGCA
GCGAGTCAGTGAGCGAGGAAGCGGAAGAGCGCCCAATACGCAAACCGCCTCTCCCCGCGCGTTGGCCGAT
TCATTAATGCAGCTGGCACGACAGGTTTCCCGACTGGAAAGCGGGCAGTGAGCGCAACGCAATTAATGTG
AGTTAGCTCACTCATTAGGCACCCCAGGCTTTACACTTTATGCTTCCGGCTCGTATGTTGTGTGGAATTG
TGAGCGGATAACAATTTCACACAGGAAACAGCTATGACCATGATTACGCCAAGCGCGCAATTAACCCTCA
CTAAAGGGAACAAAAGCTGGAGCTGCAAGCTTAATGTAGTCTTATGCAATACTCTTGTAGTCTTGCAACA
TGGTAACGATGAGTTAGCAACATGCCTTACAAGGAGAGAAAAAGCACCGTGCATGCCGATTGGTGGAAGT
AAGGTGGTACGATCGTGCCTTATTAGGAAGGCAACAGACGGGTCTGACATGGATTGGACGAACCACTGAA
TTGCCGCATTGCAGAGATATTGTATTTAAGTGCCTAGCTCGATACATAAACGGGTCTCTCTGGTTAGACC
AGATCTGAGCCTGGGAGCTCTCTGGCTAACTAGGGAACCCACTGCTTAAGCCTCAATAAAGCTTGCCTTG
AGTGCTTCAAGTAGTGTGTGCCCGTCTGTTGTGTGACTCTGGTAACTAGAGATCCCTCAGACCCTTTTAG
TCAGTGTGGAAAATCTCTAGCAGTGGCGCCCGAACAGGGACTTGAAAGCGAAAGGGAAACCAGAGGAGCT
CTCTCGACGCAGGACTCGGCTTGCTGAAGCGCGCACGGCAAGAGGCGAGGGGCGGCGACTGGTGAGTACG
CCAAAAATTTTGACTAGCGGAGGCTAGAAGGAGAGAGATGGGTGCGAGAGCGTCAGTATTAAGCGGGGGA
GAATTAGATCGCGATGGGAAAAAATTCGGTTAAGGCCAGGGGGAAAGAAAAAATATAAATTAAAACATAT
AGTATGGGCAAGCAGGGAGCTAGAACGATTCGCAGTTAATCCTGGCCTGTTAGAAACATCAGAAGGCTGT
AGACAAATACTGGGACAGCTACAACCATCCCTTCAGACAGGATCAGAAGAACTTAGATCATTATATAATA
CAGTAGCAACCCTCTATTGTGTGCATCAAAGGATAGAGATAAAAGACACCAAGGAAGCTTTAGACAAGAT
AGAGGAAGAGCAAAACAAAAGTAAGACCACCGCACAGCAAGCGGCCGCTGATCTTCAGACCTGGAGGAGG
AGATATGAGGGACAATTGGAGAAGTGAATTATATAAATATAAAGTAGTAAAAATTGAACCATTAGGAGTA
GCACCCACCAAGGCAAAGAGAAGAGTGGTGCAGAGAGAAAAAAGAGCAGTGGGAATAGGAGCTTTGTTCC
TTGGGTTCTTGGGAGCAGCAGGAAGCACTATGGGCGCAGCGTCAATGACGCTGACGGTACAGGCCAGACA
ATTATTGTCTGGTATAGTGCAGCAGCAGAACAATTTGCTGAGGGCTATTGAGGCGCAACAGCATCTGTTG
CAACTCACAGTCTGGGGCATCAAGCAGCTCCAGGCAAGAATCCTGGCTGTGGAAAGATACCTAAAGGATC
AACAGCTCCTGGGGATTTGGGGTTGCTCTGGAAAACTCATTTGCACCACTGCTGTGCCTTGGAATGCTAG
TTGGAGTAATAAATCTCTGGAACAGATTTGGAATCACACGACCTGGATGGAGTGGGACAGAGAAATTAAC
AATTACACAAGCTTAATACACTCCTTAATTGAAGAATCGCAAAACCAGCAAGAAAAGAATGAACAAGAAT
TATTGGAATTAGATAAATGGGCAAGTTTGTGGAATTGGTTTAACATAACAAATTGGCTGTGGTATATAAA
ATTATTCATAATGATAGTAGGAGGCTTGGTAGGTTTAAGAATAGTTTTTGCTGTACTTTCTATAGTGAAT
AGAGTTAGGCAGGGATATTCACCATTATCGTTTCAGACCCACCTCCCAACCCCGAGGGGACCCAGAGAGG
GCCTATTTCCCATGATTCCTTCATATTTGCATATACGATACAAGGCTGTTAGAGAGATAATTAGAATTAA
TTTGACTGTAAACACAAAGATATTAGTACAAAATACGTGACGTAGAAAGTAATAATTTCTTGGGTAGTTT
GCAGTTTTAAAATTATGTTTTAAAATGGACTATCATATGCTTACCGTAACTTGAAAGTATTTCGATTTCT
TGGCTTTATATATCTTGTGGAAAGGACGAAACACCGCTGCCCCAGGCGTAATCCTCGTTTTAGAGCTAGA
AATAGCAAGTTAAAATAAGGCTAGTCCGTTATCAACTTGAAAAAGTGGCACCGAGTCGGTGCTTTTTTAA
GCTTGGCGTAACTAGATCTTGAGACAAATGGCAGTATTCATCCACAATTTTAAAAGAAAAGGGGGGATTG
GGGGGTACAGTGCAGGGGAAAGAATAGTAGACATAATAGCAACAGACATACAAACTAAAGAATTACAAAA
ACAAATTACAAAAATTCAAAATTTTCGGGTTTATTACAGGGACAGCAGAGATCCACTTTGGCGCCGGCTC
GAGGGGG
