>Addgene plasmid #80223 | non-targeting control gRNA (BRDN0001149512) | depositor partial sequence | sequence record 150925 | Target Sequence
CTGCCCCAGGCGTAATCCTC
