>Addgene plasmid #80223 | non-targeting control gRNA (BRDN0001149512) | addgene partial sequence | sequence record 189129 | hU6-F
TAGAAAGTAATAATTTCTTGGGTAGTTTGCAGTTTTAAAATTATGTTTTAAAATGGACTATCATATGCTT
ACCGTAACTTGAAAGTATTTCGATTTCTTGGCTTTATATATCTTGTGGAAAGGACGAAACACCGCTGCCC
CAGGCGTAATCCTCGTTTTAGAGCTAGAAATAGCAAGTTAAAATAAGGCTAGTCCGTTATCAACTTGAAA
AAGTGGCACCGAGTCGGTGCTTTTTTAAGCTTGGCGTAACTAGATCTTGAGACAAATGGCAGTATTCATC
CACAATTTTAAAAGAAAAGGGGGGATTGGGGGGTACAGTGCAGGGGAAAGAATAGTAGACATAATAGCAA
CAGACATACAAACTAAAGAATTACAAAAACAAATTACAAAAATTCAAAATTTTCGGGTTTATTACAGGGA
CAGCAGAGATCCACTTTGGCGCCGGCTCGAGGGGGCCCGGGTGCAAAGATGGATAAAGTTTTAAACAGAG
AGGAATCTTTGCAGCTAATGGACCTTCTAGGTCTTGAAAGGAGTGGGAATTGGCTCCGGTGCCCGTCAGT
GGGCAGAGCG
